>Addgene plasmid #166190 | pDONR221-MRPS18b | addgene full sequence | sequence record 329536 | Addgene NGS Result
CTTTCCTGCGTTATCCCCTGATTCTGTGGATAACCGTATTACCGCCTTTGAGTGAGCTGATACCGCTCGC
CGCAGCCGAACGACCGAGCGCAGCGAGTCAGTGAGCGAGGAAGCGGAAGAGCGCCCAATACGCAAACCGC
CTCTCCCCGCGCGTTGGCCGATTCATTAATGCAGCTGGCACGACAGGTTTCCCGACTGGAAAGCGGGCAG
TGAGCGCAACGCAATTAATACGCGTACCGCTAGCCAGGAAGAGTTTGTAGAAACGCAAAAAGGCCATCCG
TCAGGATGGCCTTCTGCTTAGTTTGATGCCTGGCAGTTTATGGCGGGCGTCCTGCCCGCCACCCTCCGGG
CCGTTGCTTCACAACGTTCAAATCCGCTCCCGGCGGATTTGTCCTACTCAGGAGAGCGTTCACCGACAAA
CAACAGATAAAACGAAAGGCCCAGTCTTCCGACTGAGCCTTTCGTTTTATTTGATGCCTGGCAGTTCCCT
ACTCTCGCGTTAACGCTAGCATGGATGTTTTCCCAGTCACGACGTTGTAAAACGACGGCCAGTCTTAAGC
TCGGGCCCCAAATAATGATTTTATTTTGACTGATAGTGACCTGTTCGTTGCAACAAATTGATGAGCAATG
CTTTTTTATAATGCCAACTTTGTACAAAAAAGCAGGCTTCGAAGGAGATAACAAAATGGCTGCTTCTGTG
CACGTTGTAGCTAAGATGTTTTGGCGTGTGTTGCCTGCAGTTTCACACCAGATTCGTCAGCATCAGTCTT
GTCTACCGAAGCAGTTTCTGAAGACGCGTCTGGCACCAGTTCTATTTGCTCATCCACGTCAGTTTCTCTG
TGAAGCAGCATCACAGAAGACGGAGATCCTGTCCCAGTACAAAGATCGCCCGTGGGACTACCTGGACAGC
GAAGAGTATGTGGACCGATATGGAGATCAGCCAGTGTGGAACGGTTACAGAAGGAACCACAAGGGTGGAA
TTCCACCACAGAAGACACGGAAGACCTGCATTAGAGGAGACAAGATATGTGGGAACCCGTGTCCAATCTG
TCGGGATGCAAACATTATAATCCACCACCAGAACGTAAAGCTCCTGCAGCAGTTCATCAGCCCCCACACC
GGCATTGTCTATGATCCGACCCGAACCGGTGTGTGCAGGAAGCAGCAGAAGAAGCTGAATGAGGCCATCG
ACACAGCAAGAAACCATGGTCTCCTTCAGTTTCAGATCCCACATGTGGAGTTTTCAGGAGAGACCTACTC
AAACACTCATGATGCTGTTGGATCCACCCCACCTCCACCATCAGGAGAAACCTGGTACTGGTGGTACGGA
AACATAGAACCCGATCCCAGCAAAGTGGCTCAGGTCATGAAGACCTACAAGAACTATTTAAAAGACCCAG
CTTTCTTGTACAAAGTTGGCATTATAAGAAAGCATTGCTTATCAATTTGTTGCAACGAACAGGTCACTAT
CAGTCAAAATAAAATCATTATTTGCCATCCAGCTGATATCCCCTATAGTGAGTCGTATTACATGGTCATA
GCTGTTTCCTGGCAGCTCTGGCCCGTGTCTCAAAATCTCTGATGTTACATTGCACAAGATAAAAATATAT
CATCATGAACAATAAAACTGTCTGCTTACATAAACAGTAATACAAGGGGTGTTATGAGCCATATTCAACG
GGAAACGTCGAGGCCGCGATTAAATTCCAACATGGATGCTGATTTATATGGGTATAAATGGGCTCGCGAT
AATGTCGGGCAATCAGGTGCGACAATCTATCGCTTGTATGGGAAGCCCGATGCGCCAGAGTTGTTTCTGA
AACATGGCAAAGGTAGCGTTGCCAATGATGTTACAGATGAGATGGTCAGACTAAACTGGCTGACGGAATT
TATGCCTCTTCCGACCATCAAGCATTTTATCCGTACTCCTGATGATGCATGGTTACTCACCACTGCGATC
CCCGGAAAAACAGCATTCCAGGTATTAGAAGAATATCCTGATTCAGGTGAAAATATTGTTGATGCGCTGG
CAGTGTTCCTGCGCCGGTTGCATTCGATTCCTGTTTGTAATTGTCCTTTTAACAGCGATCGCGTATTTCG
TCTCGCTCAGGCGCAATCACGAATGAATAACGGTTTGGTTGATGCGAGTGATTTTGATGACGAGCGTAAT
GGCTGGCCTGTTGAACAAGTCTGGAAAGAAATGCATAAACTTTTGCCATTCTCACCGGATTCAGTCGTCA
CTCATGGTGATTTCTCACTTGATAACCTTATTTTTGACGAGGGGAAATTAATAGGTTGTATTGATGTTGG
ACGAGTCGGAATCGCAGACCGATACCAGGATCTTGCCATCCTATGGAACTGCCTCGGTGAGTTTTCTCCT
TCATTACAGAAACGGCTTTTTCAAAAATATGGTATTGATAATCCTGATATGAATAAATTGCAGTTTCATT
TGATGCTCGATGAGTTTTTCTAATCAGAATTGGTTAATTGGTTGTAACACTGGCAGAGCATTACGCTGAC
TTGACGGGACGGCGCAAGCTCATGACCAAAATCCCTTAACGTGAGTTACGCGTCGTTCCACTGAGCGTCA
GACCCCGTAGAAAAGATCAAAGGATCTTCTTGAGATCCTTTTTTTCTGCGCGTAATCTGCTGCTTGCAAA
CAAAAAAACCACCGCTACCAGCGGTGGTTTGTTTGCCGGATCAAGAGCTACCAACTCTTTTTCCGAAGGT
AACTGGCTTCAGCAGAGCGCAGATACCAAATACTGTTCTTCTAGTGTAGCCGTAGTTAGGCCACCACTTC
AAGAACTCTGTAGCACCGCCTACATACCTCGCTCTGCTAATCCTGTTACCAGTGGCTGCTGCCAGTGGCG
ATAAGTCGTGTCTTACCGGGTTGGACTCAAGACGATAGTTACCGGATAAGGCGCAGCGGTCGGGCTGAAC
GGGGGGTTCGTGCACACAGCCCAGCTTGGAGCGAACGACCTACACCGAACTGAGATACCTACAGCGTGAG
CTATGAGAAAGCGCCACGCTTCCCGAAGGGAGAAAGGCGGACAGGTATCCGGTAAGCGGCAGGGTCGGAA
CAGGAGAGCGCACGAGGGAGCTTCCAGGGGGAAACGCCTGGTATCTTTATAGTCCTGTCGGGTTTCGCCA
CCTCTGACTTGAGCGTCGATTTTTGTGATGCTCGTCAGGGGGGCGGAGCCTATGGAAAAACGCCAGCAAC
GCGGCCTTTTTACGGTTCCTGGCCTTTTGCTGGCCTTTTGCTCACATGTT
Features (pLannotate 1.2.2; 10 found; start..end, strand, type, name):
    121..213     +  CDS            lacI (fragment): lac repressor; lacI; The lac repressor binds to the lac operator to inhibit transcription in E. coli. This inhibition can be relieved by adding lactose or isopropyl-β-D-thiogalactopyranoside (IPTG).
    268..295     -  terminator     rrnB T2 terminator: transcription terminator T2 from the E. coli rrnB gene
    427..470     +  terminator     rrnB T1 terminator: Escherichia coli rrnB; transcription terminator T1 from the E. coli rrnB gene
    517..553     -  CDS            lacZα (fragment): LacZα fragment of β-galactosidase; lacZ fragment
    569..668     +  protein_bind   attL1: mutant version of attL; recombination site for the Gateway® LR reaction LR Clonase™
    824..1396    +  CDS            MRPS18B (fragment): RT18B_HUMAN - Also known as C6orf14. Experimental evidence at protein level: Swiss-Prot protein existence level 1. From Homo sapiens (Human).
   1395..1494    -  protein_bind   attL2: mutant version of attL; recombination site for the Gateway® LR reaction LR Clonase™
   1512..1530    -  promoter       T7 promoter: promoter for bacteriophage T7 RNA polymerase
   1664..2473    +  CDS            KanR: aminoglycoside phosphotransferase; aph(3')-Ia; confers resistance to kanamycin in bacteria or G418 (Geneticin®) in eukaryotes
   2620..3208    +  rep_origin     ori: high-copy-number ColE1/pMB1/pBR322/pUC origin of replication
