[The description below was written by a language model from this plasmid's Addgene catalogue record and pLannotate feature annotations shown in this document.]
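Description:
pDONR221-MRPS18b is a Gateway entry clone built on the pDONR221 backbone, carrying the coding sequence for mitochondrial ribosomal protein S18b from the African turquoise killifish, Nothobranchius furzeri. The sequenced plasmid is about 3.3 kb and is maintained in E. coli at high copy through a ColE1/pUC-type origin, with selection provided by a kanamycin resistance gene (aminoglycoside phosphotransferase). The rrnB T1 and T2 transcription terminators sit upstream of the cloning region, where they insulate the insert from read-through transcription originating in the backbone. A T7 promoter lies just beyond attL2 on the opposite strand. Short lacI and lacZα fragments annotated near the terminators are backbone remnants rather than functional genes.

The 708 bp insert lies between attL1 and attL2, the recombination sites produced when a PCR product is captured into the donor vector. These sites allow directional transfer of the open reading frame into any attR-containing destination vector by an LR reaction. The automated annotation matches only part of the insert, by homology to human MRPS18B, which is consistent with it being the killifish orthologue rather than the human gene. The entry vector supplies no promoter to express the insert, so expression elements come from the chosen destination vector. The depositor notes that this is a stopless clone, meaning the native stop codon is omitted so that the protein can be fused in frame to C-terminal tags or reporters encoded downstream. The associated publication concerns tissue-specific protein aggregation and quality control in an aging vertebrate, which suggests the clone serves as a source for tagged MRPS18b expression constructs in that context, although the record does not name specific destination vectors.
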