Addgene plasmid #166190: pDONR221-MRPS18b
Purpose: Gateway entry vector for N. furzeri MRPS18b
Depositing lab: Daniel Jarosz. Depositing organization: Stanford University. Publication: Tissue-specific landscape of protein aggregation and quality control in an aging vertebrate. Chen YR, Harel I, Singh PP, Ziv I, Moses E, Goshtchevsky U, Machado BE, Brunet A, Jarosz DF. Dev Cell. 2024 Jul 22;59(14):1892-1911.e13. doi: 10.1016/j.devcel.2024.04.014. Epub 2024 May 28. PubMed 38810654.
Backbone
  Vector backbone: pDONR221
  Vector type: Gateway Entry Vector
Growth in bacteria
  Bacterial resistance: Kanamycin, 50 μg/mL
  Growth temperature: 37°C
  Growth strain: DH5alpha
  Copy number: High Copy
Gene/Insert
  Gene/Insert name: MRPS18b
  Species: N. furzeri
  Insert size (bp): 708
  Cloning method: Gateway Cloning
Terms and licenses: Academic/Nonprofit Terms; Industry Terms: Not Available to Industry
Depositor comments: Stopless entry clone. Please visit https://doi.org/10.1101/2022.02.26.482120 for bioRxiv preprint. Also see Harel and Chen et al. 2024 (https://doi.org/10.1016/j.celrep.2023.112787)
How to cite: pDONR221-MRPS18b was a gift from Daniel Jarosz (Addgene plasmid # 166190 ; http://n2t.net/addgene:166190 ; RRID:Addgene_166190)
