>Addgene plasmid #166190 | pDONR221-MRPS18b | depositor partial sequence | sequence record 322739 | insert sequence
ATGGCTGCTTCTGTGCACGTTGTAGCTAAGATGTTTTGGCGTGTGTTGCCTGCAGTTTCACACCAGATTC
GTCAGCATCAGTCTTGTCTACCGAAGCAGTTTCTGAAGACGCGTCTGGCACCAGTTCTATTTGCTCATCC
ACGTCAGTTTCTCTGTGAAGCAGCATCACAGAAGACGGAGATCCTGTCCCAGTACAAAGATCGCCCGTGG
GACTACCTGGACAGCGAAGAGTATGTGGACCGATATGGAGATCAGCCAGTGTGGAACGGTTACAGAAGGA
ACCACAAGGGTGGAATTCCACCACAGAAGACACGGAAGACCTGCATTAGAGGAGACAAGATATGTGGGAA
CCCGTGTCCAATCTGTCGGGATGCAAACATTATAATCCACCACCAGAACGTAAAGCTCCTGCAGCAGTTC
ATCAGCCCCCACACCGGCATTGTCTATGATCCGACCCGAACCGGTGTGTGCAGGAAGCAGCAGAAGAAGC
TGAATGAGGCCATCGACACAGCAAGAAACCATGGTCTCCTTCAGTTTCAGATCCCACATGTGGAGTTTTC
AGGAGAGACCTACTCAAACACTCATGATGCTGTTGGATCCACCCCACCTCCACCATCAGGAGAAACCTGG
TACTGGTGGTACGGAAACATAGAACCCGATCCCAGCAAAGTGGCTCAGGTCATGAAGACCTACAAGAACT
ATTTAAAA
